>Addgene plasmid #83959 | pCR2.1-InC | depositor full sequence | sequence record 160468 | Entire sequence of pCR2.1 plasmid and InC insert
AGCGCCCAATACGCAAACCGCCTCTCCCCGCGCGTTGGCCGATTCATTAATGCAGCTGGCACGACAGGTT
TCCCGACTGGAAAGCGGGCAGTGAGCGCAACGCAATTAATGTGAGTTAGCTCACTCATTAGGCACCCCAG
GCTTTACACTTTATGCTTCCGGCTCGTATGTTGTGTGGAATTGTGAGCGGATAACAATTTCACACAGGAA
ACAGCTATGACCATGATTACGCCAAGCTTGGTACCGAGCTCGGATCCACTAGTAACGGCCGCCAGTGTGC
TGGAATTCGGCTTAGTTGCAGTGTAACCGTCATGTACCAGTAATCTGCGTCGCACGTGTGCACCTAGTCT
AATCACTTATGACTCAGATAACTTAACAGCAGAGTCTCGTCGAAAGCCGAATTCTGCAGATATCCATCAC
ACTGGCGGCCGCTCGAGCATGCATCTAGAGGGCCCAATTCGCCCTATAGTGAGTCGTATTACAATTCACT
GGCCGTCGTTTTACAACGTCGTGACTGGGAAAACCCTGGCGTTACCCAACTTAATCGCCTTGCAGCACAT
CCCCCTTTCGCCAGCTGGCGTAATAGCGAAGAGGCCCGCACCGATCGCCCTTCCCAACAGTTGCGCAGCC
TGAATGGCGAATGG
[124 nt withheld, positions 645-768]
C
[91 nt withheld, positions 770-860]
A
[49 nt withheld, positions 862-910]
CCTTTGACGTTGGAGTCCACGTTCTTT
[37 nt withheld, positions 938-974]
ACCCTATCTCGGTCTATTCTTTTGATTTATAAGGGATTTTGCCGATTTCGGCCTATTGGTTAAAAAATGA
GCTGATTTAACAAAAATTTAACGCGAATTTTAACAAAATTCAGGGCGCAAGGGCTGCTAAAGGAAGCGGA
ACACGTAGAAAGCCAGTCCGCAGAAACGGTGCTGACCCCGGATGAATGTCAGCTACTGGGCTATCTGGAC
AAGGGAAAACGCAAGCGCAAAGAGAAAGCAGGTAGCTTGCAGTGGGCTTACATGGCGATAGCTAGACTGG
GCGGTTTTATGGACAGCAAGCGAACCGGAATTGCCAGCTGGGGCGCCCTCTGGTAAGGTTGGGAAGCCCT
GCAAAGTAAACTGGATGGCTTTCTTGCCGCCAAGGATCTGATGGCGCAGGGGATCAAGATCTGATCAAGA
GACAGGATGAGGATCGTTTCGCATGATTGAACAAGATGGATTGCACGCAGGTTCTCCGGCCGCTTGGGTG
GAGAGGCTATTCGGCTATGACTGGGCACAACAGACAATCGGCTGCTCTGATGCCGCCGTGTTCCGGCTGT
CAGCGCAGGGGCGCCCGGTTCTTTTTGTCAAGACCGACCTGTCCGGTGCCCTGAATGAACTGCAGGACGA
GGCAGCGCGGCTATCGTGGCTGGCCACGACGGGCGTTCCTTGCGCAGCTGTGCTCGACGTTGTCACTGAA
GCGGGAAGGGACTGGCTGCTATTGGGCGAAGTGCCGGGGCAGGATCTCCTGTCATCCCACCTTGCTCCTG
CCGAGAAAGTATCCATCATGGCTGATGCAATGCGGCGGCTGCATACGCTTGATCCGGCTACCTGCCCATT
CGACCACCAAGCGAAACATCGCATCGAGCGAGCACGTACTCGGATGGAAGCCGGTCTTGTCGATCAGGAT
GATCTGGACGAAGAGCATCAGGGGCTCGCGCCAGCCGAACTGTTCGCCAGGCTCAAGGCGCGCATGCCCG
ACGGCGAGGATCTCGTCGTGACCCATGGCGATGCCTGCTTGCCGAATATCATGGTGGAAAATGGCCGCTT
TTCTGGATTCATCGACTGTGGCCGGCTGGGTGTGGCGGACCGCTATCAGGACATAGCGTTGGCTACCCGT
GATATTGCTGAAGAGCTTGGCGGCGAATGGGCTGACCGCTTCCTCGTGCTTTACGGTATCGCCGCTCCCG
ATTCGCAGCGCATCGCCTTCTATCGCCTTCTTGACGAGTTCTTCTGAATTGAAAAAGGAAGAGTATGAGT
ATTCAACATTTCCGTGTCGCCCTTATTCCCTTTTTTGCGGCATTTTGCCTTCCTGTTTTTGCTCACCCAG
AAACGCTGGTGAAAGTAAAAGATGCTGAAGATCAGTTGGGTGCACGAGTGGGTTACATCGAACTGGATCT
CAACAGCGGTAAGATCCTTGAGAGTTTTCGCCCCGAAGAACGTTTTCCAATGATGAGCACTTTTAAAGTT
CTGCTATGTGGCGCGGTATTATCCCGTATTGACGCCGGGCAAGAGCAACTCGGTCGCCGCATACACTATT
CTCAGAATGACTTGGTTGAGTACTCACCAGTCACAGAAAAGCATCTTACGGATGGCATGACAGTAAGAGA
ATTATGCAGTGCTGCCATAACCATGAGTGATAACACTGCGGCCAACTTACTTCTGACAACGATCGGAGGA
CCGAAGGAGCTAACCGCTTTTTTGCACAACATGGGGGATCATGTAACTCGCCTTGATCGTTGGGAACCGG
AGCTGAATGAAGCCATACCAAACGACGAGCGTGACACCACGATGCCTGTAGCAATGGCAACAACGTTGCG
CAAACTATTAACTGGCGAACTACTTACTCTAGCTTCCCGGCAACAATTAATAGACTGGATGGAGGCGGAT
AAAGTTGCAGGACCACTTCTGCGCTCGGCCCTTCCGGCTGGCTGGTTTATTGCTGATAAATCTGGAGCCG
GTGAGCGTGGGTCTCGCGGTATCATTGCAGCACTGGGGCCAGATGGTAAGCCCTCCCGTATCGTAGTTAT
CTACACGACGGGGAGTCAGGCAACTATGGATGAACGAAATAGACAGATCGCTGAGATAGGTGCCTCACTG
ATTAAGCATTGGTAACTGTCAGACCAAGTTTACTCATATATACTTTAGATTGATTTAAAACTTCATTTTT
AATTTAAAAGGATCTAGGTGAAGATCCTTTTTGATAATCTCATGACCAAAATCCCTTAACGTGAGTTTTC
GTTCCACTGAGCGTCAGACCCCGTAGAAAAGATCAAAGGATCTTCTTGAGATCCTTTTTTTCTGCGCGTA
ATCTGCTGCTTGCAAACAAAAAAACCACCGCTACCAGCGGTGGTTTGTTTGCCGGATCAAGAGCTACCAA
CTCTTTTTCCGAAGGTAACTGGCTTCAGCAGAGCGCAGATACCAAATACTGTTCTTCTAGTGTAGCCGTA
GTTAGGCCACCACTTCAAGAACTCTGTAGCACCGCCTACATACCTCGCTCTGCTAATCCTGTTACCAGTG
GCTGCTGCCAGTGGCGATAAGTCGTGTCTTACCGGGTTGGACTCAAGACGATAGTTACCGGATAAGGCGC
AGCGGTCGGGCTGAACGGGGGGTTCGTGCACACAGCCCAGCTTGGAGCGAACGACCTACACCGAACTGAG
ATACCTACAGCGTGAGCTATGAGAAAGCGCCACGCTTCCCGAAGGGAGAAAGGCGGACAGGTATCCGGTA
AGCGGCAGGGTCGGAACAGGAGAGCGCACGAGGGAGCTTCCAGGGGGAAACGCCTGGTATCTTTATAGTC
CTGTCGGGTTTCGCCACCTCTGACTTGAGCGTCGATTTTTGTGATGCTCGTCAGGGGGGCGGAGCCTATG
GAAAAACGCCAGCAACGCGGCCTTTTTACGGTTCCTGGCCTTTTGCTGGCCTTTTGCTCACATGTTCTTT
CCTGCGTTATCCCCTGATTCTGTGGATAACCGTATTACCGCCTTTGAGTGAGCTGATACCGCTCGCCGCA
GCCGAACGACCGAGCGCAGCGAGTCAGTGAGCGAGGAAGCGGAAG
Features (pLannotate 1.2.2; 12 found; start..end, strand, type, name):
      2..94      +  CDS            lacI (fragment): lac repressor; lacI; The lac repressor binds to the lac operator to inhibit transcription in E. coli. This inhibition can be relieved by adding lactose or isopropyl-β-D-thiogalactopyranoside (IPTG).
    107..128     +  protein_bind   CAP binding site: CAP binding activates transcription in the presence of cAMP. E. coli catabolite activator protein
    143..173     +  promoter       lac promoter: promoter for the E. coli lac operon
    181..197     +  protein_bind   lac operator: The lac repressor binds to the lac operator to inhibit transcription in E. coli. This inhibition can be relieved by adding lactose or isopropyl-β-D-thiogalactopyranoside (IPTG). lac repressor encoded by lacI
    463..481     -  promoter       T7 promoter: promoter for bacteriophage T7 RNA polymerase
    484..641     +  CDS            lacZα (fragment): LacZα fragment of β-galactosidase; lacZ fragment
    645..1073    +  rep_origin     f1 ori (sequence partly withheld): f1 bacteriophage origin of replication; arrow indicates direction of (+) strand synthesis
   1086..1385    +  CDS            tnpA (fragment): TN5P_ECOLX - Also known as tnp. Experimental evidence at protein level: Swiss-Prot protein existence level 1. Mediates transposition of transposon Tn5 by a 'cut and paste' mechanism. First, the monomeric transposase binds the 19 bp inverted DNA repeats flanking the transposon. Then, dimerization of the DNA- bound transposase creates a synaptic DNA complex. After nicking of the first DNA strand, excision of the transposon proceeds through a series of intermediates. The transposase then mediates the insertion of the transposon at a new site by strand transfer. The activity of the wild- type tran
   1417..2208    +  CDS            neo: KKA2_KLEPN - Also known as kan, nptII. Experimental evidence at protein level: Swiss-Prot protein existence level 1. Resistance to kanamycin, neomycin, paromomycin, ribostamycin, butirosin and gentamicin B. From Klebsiella pneumoniae.
   2212..2228    +  promoter       AmpR promoter (fragment): bla
   2229..3089    +  CDS            AmpR: β-lactamase; bla; confers resistance to ampicillin, carbenicillin, and related antibiotics
   3260..3848    +  rep_origin     ori: high-copy-number ColE1/pMB1/pBR322/pUC origin of replication
