[The description below was written by a language model from this plasmid's Addgene catalogue record and pLannotate feature annotations shown in this document.]
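Description:
pCR2.1-InC is a small (about 4.0 kb) bacterial cloning plasmid built on the unmodified Invitrogen pCR2.1 backbone. It carries a 100 bp synthetic "Internal Control" (InC) sequence. It is maintained in E. coli at high copy number through a ColE1/pUC-type origin. Two markers allow selection: a β-lactamase gene conferring ampicillin resistance and a Tn5-derived neo (nptII) gene conferring kanamycin resistance. The short tnpA fragment annotated just upstream of neo is most likely residual Tn5 sequence carried along with the kanamycin cassette rather than a functional transposase. An f1 origin is also present, which in principle permits single-stranded DNA production with helper phage.

The feature table does not annotate the insert itself. However, the unannotated stretch between the lac operator and the reverse-oriented T7 promoter corresponds to the cloning region, and the listed sequencing primers (M13 Reverse and T7 promoter) flank that interval. This region lies within the lac promoter/operator–lacZα cassette, with its CAP binding site and a remnant of lacI. The cassette normally supports blue/white screening, and lacZα is annotated here only as a fragment. The record lists the cloning method as unknown. Although the catalogue classifies the plasmid as a bacterial expression vector, the synthetic insert is not described as encoding any product.

The plasmid's stated purpose is to supply internal control DNA template for a Salmonella real-time PCR assay. In such assays an internal control typically shows that amplification worked, which helps distinguish true negatives from reactions that failed or were inhibited.
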