Addgene plasmid #83959: pCR2.1-InC
Purpose: Contains a synthetic insert to serve as internal control DNA template for a Salmonella Real-Time PCR assay.
Depositing lab: Kai-Shun Chen. Depositing organization: U.S. Food and Drug Administration, FDA.
Backbone
  Vector backbone: pCR2.1
  Backbone manufacturer: Invitrogen
  Backbone size w/o insert (bp): 3929
  Total vector size (bp): 4029
  Modifications to backbone: None
  Vector type: Bacterial Expression
Growth in bacteria
  Bacterial resistance: Ampicillin and Kanamycin, 100 & 50 μg/mL
  Growth temperature: 37°C
  Growth strain: DH5alpha
  Copy number: High Copy
Gene/Insert
  Gene/Insert name: Internal Control sequence (alt name: InC)
  Species: Synthetic
  Insert size (bp): 100
  Cloning method: Unknown
  Sequencing primers: 5′ M13 Reverse; 3′ T7 promoter
Terms and licenses: Academic/Nonprofit Terms; Industry Terms: Not Available to Industry
Depositor comments: This plasmid was created in the FDA ORA lab.
How to cite: pCR2.1-InC was a gift from Kai-Shun Chen (Addgene plasmid # 83959 ; http://n2t.net/addgene:83959 ; RRID:Addgene_83959)
