>Addgene plasmid #83959 | pCR2.1-InC | addgene partial sequence | sequence record 162253 | pBR322ori-F 5'-GGGAAACGCCTGGTATCTTT-3'
GCCACCTCTGACTTGAGCGTCGATTTTTGTGATGCTCGTCAGGGGGGCGGAGCCTATGGAAAAACGCCAG
CAACGCGGCCTTTTTACGGTTCCTGGCCTTTTGCTGGCCTTTTGCTCACATGTTCTTTCCTGCGTTATCC
CCTGATTCTGTGGATAACCGTATTACCGCCTTTGAGTGAGCTGATACCGCTCGCCGCAGCCGAACGACCG
AGCGCAGCGAGTCAGTGAGCGAGGAAGCGGAAGAGCGCCCAATACGCAAACCGCCTCTCCCCGCGCGTTG
GCCGATTCATTAATGCAGCTGGCACGACAGGTTTCCCGACTGGAAAGCGGGCAGTGAGCGCAACGCAATT
AATGTGAGTTAGCTCACTCATTAGGCACCCCAGGCTTTACACTTTATGCTTCCGGCTCGTATGTTGTGTG
GAATTGTGAGCGGATAACAATTTCACACAGGAAACAGCTATGACCATGATTACGCCAAGCTTGGTACCGA
GCTCGGATCCACTAGTAACGGCCGCCAGTGTGCTGGAATTCGGCTTAGTTGCAGTGTAACCGTCATGTAC
CAGTAATCTGCGTCGCACGTGTGCACCTAGTCTAATCACTTATGACTCAGATAACTTAACAGCAGAGTCT
CGTCGAAAGCCGAATTCTGCAGATATCCATCACACTGGCGGCCGCTCGAGCATGCATCTAGAGGGCCCAA
TTCGCCCTATAGTGAGTCGTATTACAATTCACTGGCCGTCGTTTTACAACGTCGTGACTGGGAAAACCCT
GGCGTTACCCAACTTAATCGCCTTGCAGCACATCCCCCTTTCGCCAGCTGGCGTAATAGCGAAGAGGCCC
GCACCGATCGCCCTTCCCAACAGTTGCGCAGCCTGAATGGCGAATGG
[124 nt withheld, positions 888-1011]
CGCCGGCTTTCCC
