>Addgene plasmid #83959 | pCR2.1-InC | addgene partial sequence | sequence record 162258 | Neo-R 5'-GCCCAGTCATAGCCGAATAG-3'
GCGGCCGGAGAACCTGCGTGCAATCCATCTTGTTCAATCATGCGAAACGATCCTCATCCTGTCTCTTGAT
CAGATCTTGATCCCCTGCGCCATCAGATCCTTGGCGGCAAGAAAGCCATCCAGTTTACTTTGCAGGGCTT
CCCAACCTTACCAGAGGGCGCCCCAGCTGGCAATTCCGGTTCGCTTGCTGTCCATAAAACCGCCCAGTCT
AGCTATCGCCATGTAAGCCCACTGCAAGCTACCTGCTTTCTCTTTGCGCTTGCGTTTTCCCTTGTCCAGA
TAGCCCAGTAGCTGACATTCATCCGGGGTCAGCACCGTTTCTGCGGACTGGCTTTCTACGTGTTCCGCTT
CCTTTAGCAGCCCTTGCGCCCTGAATTTTGTTAAAATTCGCGTTAAATTTTTGTTAAATCAGCTCATTTT
TTAACCAATAGGCCGAAATCGGCAAAATCCCTTATAAATCAAAAGAATAGACCGAGATAGGGT
[37 nt withheld, positions 484-520]
AAAGAACGTGGACTCCAACGTCAAAGG
[49 nt withheld, positions 548-596]
T
[91 nt withheld, positions 598-688]
G
[124 nt withheld, positions 690-813]
CCATTCGCCATTCAGGCTGCGCAACTGTTGGGAAGGGCGATCGGTGCGGGCCTCTTCGCTATTACGCCAG
CTGGCGAAAGGGGGATGTGCTGCAAGGCGATTAAGTTGGGTAACGCCAGGGTTTTCCCAGTCACGACGTT
GTAAAACGACGGCCAGTGAATTGTAATACGACTCACTATAGG
